>Addgene plasmid #248033 | pGIPZ EF1a spnull-3xFLAG-Neo2/15 IRES mNeonGreen-P2A-Puro | addgene full sequence | sequence record 497727 | Addgene NGS Result
TGGAAGGGCTAATTCACTCCCAAAGAAGACAAGATATCCTTGATCTGTGGATCTACCACACACAAGGCTA
CTTCCCTGATTAGCAGAACTACACACCAGGGCCAGGGGTCAGATATCCACTGACCTTTGGATGGTGCTAC
AAGCTAGTACCAGTTGAGCCAGATAAGGTAGAAGAGGCCAATAAAGGAGAGAACACCAGCTTGTTACACC
CTGTGAGCCTGCATGGGATGGATGACCCGGAGAGAGAAGTGTTAGAGTGGAGGTTTGACAGCCGCCTAGC
ATTTCATCACGTGGCCCGAGAGCTGCATCCGGAGTACTTCAAGAACTGCTGATATCGAGCTTGCTACAAG
GGACTTTCCGCTGGGGACTTTCCAGGGAGGCGTGGCCTGGGCGGGACTGGGGAGTGGCGAGCCCTCAGAT
CCTGCATATAAGCAGCTGCTTTTTGCCTGTACTGGGTCTCTCTGGTTAGACCAGATCTGAGCCTGGGAGC
TCTCTGGCTAACTAGGGAACCCACTGCTTAAGCCTCAATAAAGCTTGCCTTGAGTGCTTCAAGTAGTGTG
TGCCCGTCTGTTGTGTGACTCTGGTAACTAGAGATCCCTCAGACCCTTTTAGTCAGTGTGGAAAATCTCT
AGCAGTGGCGCCCGAACAGGGACTTGAAAGCGAAAGGGAAACCAGAGGAGCTCTCTCGACGCAGGACTCG
GCTTGCTGAAGCGCGCACGGCAAGAGGCGAGGGGCGGCGACTGGTGAGTACGCCAAAAATTTTGACTAGC
GGAGGCTAGAAGGAGAGAGATGGGTGCGAGAGCGTCAGTATTAAGCGGGGGAGAATTAGATCGCGATGGG
AAAAAATTCGGTTAAGGCCAGGGGGAAAGAAAAAATATAAATTAAAACATATAGTATGGGCAAGCAGGGA
GCTAGAACGATTCGCAGTTAATCCTGGCCTGTTAGAAACATCAGAAGGCTGTAGACAAATACTGGGACAG
CTACAACCATCCCTTCAGACAGGATCAGAAGAACTTAGATCATTATATAATACAGTAGCAACCCTCTATT
GTGTGCATCAAAGGATAGAGATAAAAGACACCAAGGAAGCTTTAGACAAGATAGAGGAAGAGCAAAACAA
AAGTAAGACCACCGCACAGCAAGCGGCCGGCCGCTGATCTTCAGACCTGGAGGAGGAGATATGAGGGACA
ATTGGAGAAGTGAATTATATAAATATAAAGTAGTAAAAATTGAACCATTAGGAGTAGCACCCACCAAGGC
AAAGAGAAGAGTGGTGCAGAGAGAAAAAAGAGCAGTGGGAATAGGAGCTTTGTTCCTTGGGTTCTTGGGA
GCAGCAGGAAGCACTATGGGCGCAGCGTCAATGACGCTGACGGTACAGGCCAGACAATTATTGTCTGGTA
TAGTGCAGCAGCAGAACAATTTGCTGAGGGCTATTGAGGCGCAACAGCATCTGTTGCAACTCACAGTCTG
GGGCATCAAGCAGCTCCAGGCAAGAATCCTGGCTGTGGAAAGATACCTAAAGGATCAACAGCTCCTGGGG
ATTTGGGGTTGCTCTGGAAAACTCATTTGCACCACTGCTGTGCCTTGGAATGCTAGTTGGAGTAATAAAT
CTCTGGAACAGATTTGGAATCACACGACCTGGATGGAGTGGGACAGAGAAATTAACAATTACACAAGCTT
AATACACTCCTTAATTGAAGAATCGCAAAACCAGCAAGAAAAGAATGAACAAGAATTATTGGAATTAGAT
AAATGGGCAAGTTTGTGGAATTGGTTTAACATAACAAATTGGCTGTGGTATATAAAATTATTCATAATGA
TAGTAGGAGGCTTGGTAGGTTTAAGAATAGTTTTTGCTGTACTTTCTATAGTGAATAGAGTTAGGCAGGG
ATATTCACCATTATCGTTTCAGACCCACCTCCCAACCCCGAGGGGACCCGACAGGCCCGAAGGAATAGAA
GAAGAAGGTGGAGAGAGAGACAGAGACAGATCCATTCGATTAGTGAACGGATCGGCACTGCGTGCGCCAA
TTCTGCAGACAAATGGCAGTATTCATCCACAATTTTAAAAGAAAAGGGGGGATTGGGGGGTACAGTGCAG
GGGAAAGAATAGTAGACATAATAGCAACAGACATACAAACTAAAGAATTACAAAAACAAATTACAAAAAT
TCAAAATTTTCGGGTTTATTACAGGGACAGCAGAGATCCAGTTTGGTTAGTACCGGGCCCGCTCTAGTCC
GGAATCAGTCCTGCTCCTCGGCCACGAAGTGCACGCAGTTGCCGGCCGGGTCGCGCAGGGCGAACTCCCG
CCCCCACGGCTGCTCGCCGATCTCGGTCATGGCCGGCCCGGAGGCGTCCCGGAAGTTCGTGGACACGACC
TCCGACCACTCGGCGTACAGCTCGTCCAGGCCGCGCACCCACACCCAGGCCAGGGTGTTGTCCGGCACCA
CCTGGTCCTGGACCGCGCTGATGAACAGGGTCACGTCGTCCCGGACCACACCGGCGAAGTCGTCCTCCAC
GAAGTCCCGGGAGAACCCGAGCCGGTCGGTCCAGAACTCGACCGCTCCGGCGACGTCGCGCGCGGTGAGC
ACCGGAACGGCACTGGTCAACTTGGCCATGGTGGCCCTCCTATAGTGAGTCGTATTATACTATGCCGATA
TACTATGCCGATGATTAATTGTCAACACGTGCTGCAGGTCCGAGGTTCTAGAGAGTAATTCATACAAAAG
GACTCGCCCCTGCCTTGGGGAATCCCAGGGACCGTCGTTAAACTCCCACTAACGTAGAACCCAGAGATCG
CTGCGTTCCCGCCCCCTCACCCGCCCGCTCTCGTCATCACTGAGGTGGAGAAGAGCATGCGTGAGGCTCC
GGTGCCCGTCAGTGGGCAGAGCGCACATCGCCCACAGTCCCCGAGAAGTTGGGGGGAGGGGTCGGCAATT
GAACCGGTGCCTAGAGAAGGTGGCGCGGGGTAAACTGGGAAAGTGATGTCGTGTACTGGCTCCGCCTTTT
TCCCGAGGGTGGGGGAGAACCGTATATAAGTGCAGTAGTCGCCGTGAACGTTCTTTTTCGCAACGGGTTT
GCCGCCAGAACACAGGTAAGTGCCGTGTGTGGTTCCCGCGGGCCTGGCCTCTTTACGGGTTATGGCCCTT
GCGTGCCTTGAATTACTTCCACGCCCCTGGCTGCAGTACGTGATTCTTGATCCCGAGCTTCGGGTTGGAA
GTGGGTGGGAGAGTTCGAGGCCTTGCGCTTAAGGAGCCCCTTCGCCTCGTGCTTGAGTTGAGGCCTGGCT
TGGGCGCTGGGGCCGCCGCGTGCGAATCTGGTGGCACCTTCGCGCCTGTCTCGCTGCTTTCGATAAGTCT
CTAGCCATTTAAAATTTTTGATGACCTGCTGCGACGCTTTTTTTCTGGCAAGATAGTCTTGTAAATGCGG
GCCAAGATCTGCACACTGGTATTTCGGTTTTTGGGGCCGCGGGCGGCGACGGGGCCCGTGCGTCCCAGCG
CACATGTTCGGCGAGGCGGGGCCTGCGAGCGCGGCCACCGAGAATCGGACGGGGGTAGTCTCAAGCTGGC
CGGCCTGCTCTGGTGCCTGGCCTCGCGCCGCCGTGTATCGCCCCGCCCTGGGCGGCAAGGCTGGCCCGGT
CGGCACCAGTTGCGTGAGCGGAAAGATGGCCGCTTCCCGGCCCTGCTGCAGGGAGCTCAAAATGGAGGAC
GCGGCGCTCGGGAGAGCGGGCGGGTGAGTCACCCACACAAAGGAAAAGGGCCTTTCCGTCCTCAGCCGTC
GCTTCATGTGACTCCACGGAGTACCGGGCGCCGTCCAGGCACCTCGATTAGTTCTCGAGCTTTTGGAGTA
CGTCGTCTTTAGGTTGGGGGGAGGGGTTTTATGCGATGGAGTTTCCCCACACTGAGTGGGTGGAGACTGA
AGTTAGGCCAGCTTGGCACTTGATGTAATTCTCCTTGGAATTTGCCCTTTTTGAGTTTGGATCTTGGTTC
ATTCTCAAGCCTCAGACAGTGGTTCAAAGTTTTTTTCTTCCATTTCAGGTGTCGTGAGAGCTCGTTTAGT
GAACCGTCAGATCGCCTGGAGACGCCATCCACGCTGTTTTGACCTCCATAGAAGAGAACGGGACCGATCC
AAATTCTCGAGGCTAGCGCCACCATGGACTACAAGGACCACGACGGCGATTACAAAGATCACGACATCGA
CTATAAGGACGACGATGACAAAGGCAGCGGCATGCCCAAGAAGAAGATCCAGCTGCACGCCGAGCACGCC
CTGTATGATGCCCTGATGATCCTGAACATCGTCAAGACAAACAGCCCTCCTGCCGAGGAAAAGCTGGAAG
ATTACGCCTTCAACTTCGAGCTGATCCTGGAAGAGATCGCCCGGCTGTTTGAGAGCGGCGACCAGAAGGA
TGAGGCCGAGAAGGCCAAGCGGATGAAGGAATGGATGAAGCGGATCAAGACCACCGCCAGCGAGGACGAG
CAAGAGGAAATGGCCAACGCCATCATCACCATCCTCCAGTCCTGGATCTTTAGCTAAGCGGCCGCGGATC
CGCCCCTCTCCCTCCCCCCCCCCTAACGTTACTGGCCGAAGCCGCTTGGAATAAGGCCGGTGTGCGTTTG
TCTATATGTTATTTTCCACCATATTGCCGTCTTTTGGCAATGTGAGGGCCCGGAAACCTGGCCCTGTCTT
CTTGACGAGCATTCCTAGGGGTCTTTCCCCTCTCGCCAAAGGAATGCAAGGTCTGTTGAATGTCGTGAAG
GAAGCAGTTCCTCTGGAAGCTTCTTGAAGACAAACAACGTCTGTAGCGACCCTTTGCAGGCAGCGGAACC
CCCCACCTGGCGACAGGTGCCTCTGCGGCCAAAAGCCACGTGTATAAGATACACCTGCAAAGGCGGCACA
ACCCCAGTGCCACGTTGTGAGTTGGATAGTTGTGGAAAGAGTCAAATGGCTCTCCTCAAGCGTATTCAAC
AAGGGGCTGAAGGATGCCCAGAAGGTACCCCATTGTATGGGATCTGATCTGGGGCCTCGGTACACATGCT
TTACATGTGTTTAGTCGAGGTTAAAAAAACGTCTAGGCCCCCCGAACCACGGGGACGTGGTTTTCCTTTG
AAAAACACGATGATAATATGGCCACAACCATGGGAACTAGTATGGTTTCCAAGGGCGAAGAGGACAATAT
GGCCAGCCTGCCTGCCACACACGAGCTGCACATCTTTGGCAGCATCAACGGCGTGGACTTCGACATGGTC
GGACAAGGCACCGGCAATCCCAACGACGGCTACGAGGAACTGAACCTGAAGTCCACAAAGGGCGACCTCC
AGTTCAGCCCCTGGATTCTGGTGCCTCACATCGGCTACGGCTTCCACCAGTACCTGCCTTATCCTGACGG
CATGAGCCCTTTCCAGGCCGCCATGGTTGATGGCTCTGGCTACCAGGTCCACCGGACCATGCAGTTTGAG
GATGGCGCTTCCCTGACCGTGAACTACAGATACACCTACGAGGGCAGCCACATCAAAGGCGAGGCCCAAG
TGAAAGGCACAGGCTTCCCTGCTGATGGCCCCGTGATGACCAATTCTCTGACAGCCGCCGACTGGTGCAG
AAGCAAGAAAACATACCCCAACGACAAGACCATCATCAGCACCTTCAAGTGGTCCTACACCACCGGCAAC
GGCAAGCGGTACAGAAGCACCGCCAGAACCACCTACACCTTCGCCAAACCTATGGCCGCCAACTACCTGA
AGAACCAGCCTATGTACGTGTTCCGCAAGACCGAGCTGAAGCACTCCAAGACAGAACTGAACTTCAAAGA
GTGGCAGAAAGCCTTCACCGACGTGATGGGCATGGACGAACTCTACAAAGCCACGAACTTCAGCCTGCTG
AAGCAGGCTGGAGACGTGGAGGAGAACCCTGGACCCATGGCCACCGAGTACAAGCCCACGGTGCGCCTCG
CCACCCGCGACGACGTCCCCCGGGCCGTACGCACCCTCGCCGCCGCGTTCGCCGACTACCCCGCCACGCG
CCACACCGTCGACCCGGACCGCCACATCGAGCGGGTCACCGAGCTGCAAGAACTCTTCCTCACGCGCGTC
GGGCTCGACATCGGCAAGGTGTGGGTCGCGGACGACGGCGCCGCGGTGGCGGTCTGGACCACGCCGGAGA
GCGTCGAAGCGGGGGCGGTGTTCGCCGAGATCGGCTCGCGCATGGCCGAGTTGAGCGGTTCCCGGCTGGC
CGCGCAGCAACAGATGGAAGGCCTCCTGGCGCCGCACCGGCCCAAGGAGCCCGCGTGGTTCCTGGCCACC
GTCGGCGTCTCGCCCGACCACCAGGGCAAGGGTCTGGGCAGCGCCGTCGTGCTCCCCGGAGTGGAGGCGG
CCGAGCGCGCTGGGGTGCCCGCCTTCCTGGAGACCTCCGCGCCCCGCAACCTCCCCTTCTACGAGCGGCT
CGGCTTCACCGTCACCGCCGACGTCGAGGTGCCCGAAGGACCGCGCACCTGGTGCATGACCCGCAAGCCC
GGTGCCTGATGTACAAGTAGGTCGACAATCAACCTCTGGATTACAAAATTTGTGAAAGATTGACTGGTAT
TCTTAACTATGTTGCTCCTTTTACGCTATGTGGATACGCTGCTTTAATGCCTTTGTATCATGCTATTGCT
TCCCGTATGGCTTTCATTTTCTCCTCCTTGTATAAATCCTGGTTGCTGTCTCTTTATGAGGAGTTGTGGC
CCGTTGTCAGGCAACGTGGCGTGGTGTGCACTGTGTTTGCTGACGCAACCCCCACTGGTTGGGGCATTGC
CACCACCTGTCAGCTCCTTTCCGGGACTTTCGCTTTCCCCCTCCCTATTGCCACGGCGGAACTCATCGCC
GCCTGCCTTGCCCGCTGCTGGACAGGGGCTCGGCTGTTGGGCACTGACAATTCCGTGGTGTTGTCGGGGA
AGCTGACGTCCTTTCCATGGCTGCTCGCCTGTGTTGCCACCTGGATTCTGCGCGGGACGTCCTTCTGCTA
CGTCCCTTCGGCCCTCAATCCAGCGGACCTTCCTTCCCGCGGCCTGCTGCCGGCTCTGCGGCCTCTTCCG
CGTCTTCGCCTTCGCCCTCAGACGAGTCGGATCTCCCTTTGGGCCGCCTCCCCGCCTGGAATTCGAGCTC
GGTACCTTTAAGACCAATGACTTACAAGGCAGCTGTAGATCTTAGCCACTTTTTAAAAGAAAAGAGGGGA
CTGGAAGGGCTAATTCACTCCCAACGAAGACAAGATCTGCTTTTTGCTTGTACTGGGTCTCTCTGGTTAG
ACCAGATCTGAGCCTGGGAGCTCTCTGGCTAACTAGGGAACCCACTGCTTAAGCCTCAATAAAGCTTGCC
TTGAGTGCTTCAAGTAGTGTGTGCCCGTCTGTTGTGTGACTCTGGTAACTAGAGATCCCTCAGACCCTTT
TAGTCAGTGTGGAAAATCTCTAGCAGTAGTAGTTCATGTCATCTTATTATTCAGTATTTATAACTTGCAA
AGAAATGAATATCAGAGAGTGAGAGGCCTTGACATTGTTTAAACCCGCTGATCAGCCTCGACTGTGCCTT
CTAGTTGCCAGCCATCTGTTGTTTGCCCCTCCCCCGTGCCTTCCTTGACCCTGGAAGGTGCCACTCCCAC
TGTCCTTTCCTAATAAAATGAGGAAATTGCATCGCATTGTCTGAGTAGGTGTCATTCTATTCTGGGGGGT
GGGGTGGGGCAGGACAGCAAGGGGGAGGATTGGGAAGACAATAGCAGGCATGCTGGGGATGCGGTGGGCT
CTATGGCTTCTGAGGCGGAAAGAACCAGCTGGGGCTCTAGGGGGTATCCCC
[117 nt withheld, positions 7822-7938]
TCACGTTC
[91 nt withheld, positions 7947-8037]
A
[49 nt withheld, positions 8039-8087]
CCTTTGACGTTGGAGTCCACGTTCTTT
[37 nt withheld, positions 8115-8151]
ACCCTATCTCGGTCTATTCTTTTGATTTATAAGGGATTTTGCCGATTTCGGCCTATTGGTTAAAAAATGA
GCTGATTTAACAAAAATTTAACGCGAATTAATTCTGTGGAATGTGTGTCAGTTAGGGTGTGGAAAGTCCC
CAGGCTCCCCAGCAGGCAGAAGTATGCAAAGCATGCATCTCAATTAGTCAGCAACCAGGTGTGGAAAGTC
CCCAGGCTCCCCAGCAGGCAGAAGTATGCAAAGCATGCATCTCAATTAGTCAGCAACCATAGTCCCGCCC
CTAACTCCGCCCATCCCGCCCCTAACTCCGCCCAGTTCCGCCCATTCTCCGCCCCATGGCTGACTAATTT
TTTTTATTTATGCAGAGGCCGAGGCCGCCTCTGCCTCTGAGCTATTCCAGAAGTAGTGAGGAGGCTTTTT
TGGAGGCCTAGGCTTTTGCAAAAAGCTCCCGGGAGCTTGTATATCCATTTTCGGATCTGATCAGCACGTG
ATGAAAAAGCCTGAACTCACCGCGACGTCTGTCGAGAAGTTTCTGATCGAAAAGTTCGACAGCGTCTCCG
ACCTGATGCAGCTCTCGGAGGGCGAAGAATCTCGTGCTTTCAGCTTCGATGTAGGAGGGCGTGGATATGT
CCTGCGGGTAAATAGCTGCGCCGATGGTTTCTACAAAGATCGTTATGTTTATCGGCACTTTGCATCGGCC
GCGCTCCCGATTCCGGAAGTGCTTGACATTGGGGAATTCAGCGAGAGCCTGACCTATTGCATCTCCCGCC
GTGCACAGGGTGTCACGTTGCAAGACCTGCCTGAAACCGAACTGCCCGCTGTTCTGCAGCCGGTCGCGGA
GGCCATGGATGCGATCGCTGCGGCCGATCTTAGCCAGACGAGCGGGTTCGGCCCATTCGGACCGCAAGGA
ATCGGTCAATACACTACATGGCGTGATTTCATATGCGCGATTGCTGATCCCCATGTGTATCACTGGCAAA
CTGTGATGGACGACACCGTCAGTGCGTCCGTCGCGCAGGCTCTCGATGAGCTGATGCTTTGGGCCGAGGA
CTGCCCCGAAGTCCGGCACCTCGTGCACGCGGATTTCGGCTCCAACAATGTCCTGACGGACAATGGCCGC
ATAACAGCGGTCATTGACTGGAGCGAGGCGATGTTCGGGGATTCCCAATACGAGGTCGCCAACATCTTCT
TCTGGAGGCCGTGGTTGGCTTGTATGGAGCAGCAGACGCGCTACTTCGAGCGGAGGCATCCGGAGCTTGC
AGGATCGCCGCGGCTCCGGGCGTATATGCTCCGCATTGGTCTTGACCAACTCTATCAGAGCTTGGTTGAC
GGCAATTTCGATGATGCAGCTTGGGCGCAGGGTCGATGCGACGCAATCGTCCGATCCGGAGCCGGGACTG
TCGGGCGTACACAAATCGCCCGCAGAAGCGCGGCCGTCTGGACCGATGGCTGTGTAGAAGTACACGCCGA
TAGTGGAAACCGACGCCCCAGCACTCGTCCGAGGGCAAAGGAATAGCACGTGCTACGAGATTTCGATTCC
ACCGCCGCCTTCTATGAAAGGTTGGGCTTCGGAATCGTTTTCCGGGACGCCGGCTGGATGATCCTCCAGC
GCGGGGATCTCATGCTGGAGTTCTTCGCCCACCCCAACTTGTTTATTGCAGCTTATAATGGTTACAAATA
AAGCAATAGCATCACAAATTTCACAAATAAAGCATTTTTTTCACTGCATTCTAGTTGTGGTTTGTCCAAA
CTCATCAATGTATCTTATCATGTCTGTATACCGTCGACCTCTAGCTAGAGCTTGGCGTAATCATGGTCAT
AGCTGTTTCCTGTGTGAAATTGTTATCCGCTCACAATTCCACACAACATACGAGCCGGAAGCATAAAGTG
TAAAGCCTGGGGTGCCTAATGAGTGAGCTAACTCACATTAATTGCGTTGCGCTCACTGCCCGCTTTCCAG
TCGGGAAACCTGTCGTGCCAGCTGCATTAATGAATCGGCCAACGCGCGGGGAGAGGCGGTTTGCGTATTG
GGCGCTCTTCCGCTTCCTCGCTCACTGACTCGCTGCGCTCGGTCGTTCGGCTGCGGCGAGCGGTATCAGC
TCACTCAAAGGCGGTAATACGGTTATCCACAGAATCAGGGGATAACGCAGGAAAGAACATGTGAGCAAAA
GGCCAGCAAAAGGCCAGGAACCGTAAAAAGGCCGCGTTGCTGGCGTTTTTCCATAGGCTCCGCCCCCCTG
ACGAGCATCACAAAAATCGACGCTCAAGTCAGAGGTGGCGAAACCCGACAGGACTATAAAGATACCAGGC
GTTTCCCCCTGGAAGCTCCCTCGTGCGCTCTCCTGTTCCGACCCTGCCGCTTACCGGATACCTGTCCGCC
TTTCTCCCTTCGGGAAGCGTGGCGCTTTCTCATAGCTCACGCTGTAGGTATCTCAGTTCGGTGTAGGTCG
TTCGCTCCAAGCTGGGCTGTGTGCACGAACCCCCCGTTCAGCCCGACCGCTGCGCCTTATCCGGTAACTA
TCGTCTTGAGTCCAACCCGGTAAGACACGACTTATCGCCACTGGCAGCAGCCACTGGTAACAGGATTAGC
AGAGCGAGGTATGTAGGCGGTGCTACAGAGTTCTTGAAGTGGTGGCCTAACTACGGCTACACTAGAAGAA
CAGTATTTGGTATCTGCGCTCTGCTGAAGCCAGTTACCTTCGGAAAAAGAGTTGGTAGCTCTTGATCCGG
CAAACAAACCACCGCTGGTAGCGGTGGTTTTTTTGTTTGCAAGCAGCAGATTACGCGCAGAAAAAAAGGA
TCTCAAGAAGATCCTTTGATCTTTTCTACGGGGTCTGACGCTCAGTGGAACGAAAACTCACGTTAAGGGA
TTTTGGTCATGAGATTATCAAAAAGGATCTTCACCTAGATCCTTTTAAATTAAAAATGAAGTTTTAAATC
AATCTAAAGTATATATGAGTAAACTTGGTCTGACAGTTACCAATGCTTAATCAGTGAGGCACCTATCTCA
GCGATCTGTCTATTTCGTTCATCCATAGTTGCCTGACTCCCCGTCGTGTAGATAACTACGATACGGGAGG
GCTTACCATCTGGCCCCAGTGCTGCAATGATACCGCGAGACCCACGCTCACCGGCTCCAGATTTATCAGC
AATAAACCAGCCAGCCGGAAGGGCCGAGCGCAGAAGTGGTCCTGCAACTTTATCCGCCTCCATCCAGTCT
ATTAATTGTTGCCGGGAAGCTAGAGTAAGTAGTTCGCCAGTTAATAGTTTGCGCAACGTTGTTGCCATTG
CTACAGGCATCGTGGTGTCACGCTCGTCGTTTGGTATGGCTTCATTCAGCTCCGGTTCCCAACGATCAAG
GCGAGTTACATGATCCCCCATGTTGTGCAAAAAAGCGGTTAGCTCCTTCGGTCCTCCGATCGTTGTCAGA
AGTAAGTTGGCCGCAGTGTTATCACTCATGGTTATGGCAGCACTGCATAATTCTCTTACTGTCATGCCAT
CCGTAAGATGCTTTTCTGTGACTGGTGAGTACTCAACCAAGTCATTCTGAGAATAGTGTATGCGGCGACC
GAGTTGCTCTTGCCCGGCGTCAATACGGGATAATACCGCGCCACATAGCAGAACTTTAAAAGTGCTCATC
ATTGGAAAACGTTCTTCGGGGCGAAAACTCTCAAGGATCTTACCGCTGTTGAGATCCAGTTCGATGTAAC
CCACTCGTGCACCCAACTGATCTTCAGCATCTTTTACTTTCACCAGCGTTTCTGGGTGAGCAAAAACAGG
AAGGCAAAATGCCGCAAAAAAGGGAATAAGGGCGACACGGAAATGTTGAATACTCATACTCTTCCTTTTT
CAATATTATTGAAGCATTTATCAGGGTTATTGTCTCATGAGCGGATACATATTTGAATGTATTTAGAAAA
ATAAACAAATAGGGGTTCCGCGCACATTTCCCCGAAAAGTGCCACCTGACGTCGACGGATCGGGAGATCA
ACTTGTTTATTGCAGCTTATAATGGTTACAAATAAAGCAATAGCATCACAAATTTCACAAATAAAGCATT
TTTTTCACTGCATTCTAGTTGTGGTTTGTCCAAACTCATCAATGTATCTTATCATGTCTGGATCAACTGG
ATAACTCAAGCTAACCAAAATCATCCCAAACTTCCCACCCCATACCCTATTACCACTGCCAATTACCTGT
GGTTTCATTTACTCTAAACCTGTGATTCCTCTGAATTATTTTCATTTTAAAGAAATTGTATTTGTTAAAT
ATGTACTACAAACTTAGTAGT
Features (pLannotate 1.2.2; 35 found; start..end, strand, type, name):
    377..634     +  LTR            5' LTR (truncated): truncated 5' long terminal repeat (LTR) from HIV-1
    681..806     +  misc_feature   HIV-1 Ψ: packaging signal of human immunodeficiency virus type 1
    790..1128    +  CDS            HIV-1 gag (fragment): gag protein from human immunodeficiency virus 1; gag
   1303..1536    +  misc_feature   RRE: The Rev response element (RRE) of HIV-1 allows for Rev-dependent mRNA export from the nucleus to the cytoplasm.
   1913..2013    +  CDS            Rev (fragment): human immunodeficiency virus 1 (HIV-1) Rev protein; rev; enhances nuclear export of unspliced and incompletely spliced viral mRNAs
   2063..2180    +  misc_feature   cPPT/CTS: central polypurine tract and central termination sequence of HIV-1
   2245..2619    -  CDS            BleoR: antibiotic-binding protein; Sh ble from Streptoalloteichus hindustanus; confers resistance to bleomycin, phleomycin, and Zeocin™
   2639..2686    -  promoter       EM7 promoter: synthetic bacterial promoter&nbsp
   2884..3095    +  promoter       EF-1α core promoter: core promoter for human elongation factor EF-1α
   3096..3209    +  intron         EF-1α intron A (fragment): intron upstream of the start codon of human EF-1α
   3835..4038    +  intron         EF-1α intron A: truncated intron upstream of the start codon of human EF-1α
   4047..4081    +  promoter       TRE3GV promoter (fragment): 3rd-generation Tet-responsive promoter that can be activated by binding of Tet-On® 3G, optimized for retroviral and lentiviral vectors
   4199..4221    +  CDS            3xFLAG (fragment): three tandem FLAG® epitope tags
   4553..5139    +  misc_feature   IRES2: internal ribosome entry site (IRES) of the encephalomyocarditis virus (EMCV)
   5152..5859    +  CDS            mNeonGreen: mNeonGreen is a basic (constitutively fluorescent) green/yellow fluorescent protein published in 2013, derived from Branchiostoma lanceolatum. It is reported to be a very rapidly-maturing monomer with moderate acid sensitivity.
   5923..6519    +  CDS            PuroR: puromycin N-acetyltransferase; pac from Streptomyces alboniger; confers resistance to puromycin
   6537..7125    +  misc_feature   WPRE: woodchuck hepatitis virus posttranscriptional regulatory element
   7142..7210    +  CDS            nef (fragment): NEF_HV1Z2 - Experimental evidence at protein level: Swiss-Prot protein existence level 1. Extracellular Nef protein targets CD4(+) T-lymphocytes for apoptosis by interacting with CXCR4 surface receptors. From Human immunodeficiency virus type 1 group M subtype D (isolate Z2/CDC-Z34) (HIV-1).
   7212..7445    +  LTR            3' LTR (ΔU3): self-inactivating 3' long terminal repeat (LTR) from HIV-1
   7552..7776    +  polyA_signal   bGH poly(A) signal: bovine growth hormone polyadenylation signal
   7780..7801    +  promoter       SV40 promoter (fragment): SV40 enhancer and early promoter
   7822..8250    +  rep_origin     f1 ori (sequence partly withheld): f1 bacteriophage origin of replication; arrow indicates direction of (+) strand synthesis
   8264..8593    +  promoter       SV40 promoter: SV40 enhancer and early promoter
   8642..9667    +  CDS            HygR: aminoglycoside phosphotransferase from E. coli; aph(4)-Ia; confers resistance to hygromycin
   9677..9802    +  CDS            ble (fragment): BLE_KLEPN - Experimental evidence at protein level: Swiss-Prot protein existence level 1. Binding protein with a strong affinity to the bleomycin family of antibiotics. Binds to CL990; an antimitotic-antibiotic compound. From Klebsiella pneumoniae.
   9797..9918    +  polyA_signal   SV40 poly(A) signal: SV40 polyadenylation signal
   9989..10011   -  protein_bind   lac operator (fragment): The lac repressor binds to the lac operator to inhibit transcription in E. coli. This inhibition can be relieved by adding lactose or isopropyl-β-D-thiogalactopyranoside (IPTG). lac repressor encoded by lacI
  10015..10045   -  promoter       lac promoter: promoter for the E. coli lac operon
  10060..10081   -  protein_bind   CAP binding site: CAP binding activates transcription in the presence of cAMP. E. coli catabolite activator protein
  10094..10186   -  CDS            lacI (fragment): lac repressor; lacI; The lac repressor binds to the lac operator to inhibit transcription in E. coli. This inhibition can be relieved by adding lactose or isopropyl-β-D-thiogalactopyranoside (IPTG).
  10369..10957   -  rep_origin     ori: high-copy-number ColE1/pMB1/pBR322/pUC origin of replication
  11128..11988   -  CDS            AmpR: β-lactamase; bla; confers resistance to ampicillin, carbenicillin, and related antibiotics
  11989..12093   -  promoter       AmpR promoter: bla
  12141..12275   +  polyA_signal   SV40 poly(A) signal: SV40 polyadenylation signal
  12442..329     +  CDS            nef (fragment) (across the origin): NEF_HV1BR - Experimental evidence at protein level: Swiss-Prot protein existence level 1. Extracellular Nef protein targets CD4(+) T-lymphocytes for apoptosis by interacting with CXCR4 surface receptors (PubMed:14990729). From Human immunodeficiency virus type 1 group M subtype B (isolate BRU/LAI) (HIV-1).
