[The description below was written by a language model from this plasmid's Addgene catalogue record and pLannotate feature annotations shown in this document.]
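Description:
pGIPZ EF1a spnull-3xFLAG-Neo2/15 IRES mNeonGreen-P2A-Puro is a lentiviral mammalian expression plasmid of about 12.4 kb built on the pGIPZ backbone. It is designed for constitutive expression of a synthetic cytokine in human cells. In bacteria it replicates from a high-copy ColE1/pUC-type origin under ampicillin selection (AmpR). An f1 ori is also present. The HIV-1-derived transfer region runs from a truncated 5' LTR through the Ψ packaging signal, a gag fragment, the RRE and the cPPT/CTS. It ends in a WPRE and a ΔU3 self-inactivating 3' LTR. This arrangement allows the RNA genome to be packaged and integrated while the viral promoter is disabled after transduction.

The payload is a single bicistronic transcript driven by the human EF-1α promoter with its intron A. The first cistron encodes Neoleukin-2/15, a de novo designed IL-2/IL-15 mimetic, carrying an N-terminal 3xFLAG tag. The annotation picks up only a fragment of the tag and does not label the Neo2/15 coding sequence itself. The "spnull" in the name suggests a version lacking a signal peptide, but the record does not define the term. An EMCV IRES then drives translation of mNeonGreen joined through a P2A peptide (from the name; not annotated) to puromycin N-acetyltransferase, so transduced cells can be tracked by green fluorescence and enriched with puromycin. The feature table also shows an EM7-driven BleoR cassette inside the viral region and an SV40-driven HygR cassette outside the LTRs. The catalogue does not list either of these as a selectable marker. The associated study compared synthetic cytokines for improving NK92 cell-based therapies.
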