Addgene plasmid #248033: pGIPZ EF1a spnull-3xFLAG-Neo2/15 IRES mNeonGreen-P2A-Puro
Purpose: Constitutively expresses 3xFLAG tagged Neoleukin 2/15, mNeonGreen and a puromycin resistance gene in human cells
Depositing lab: Joshua Leonard. Depositing organization: Northwestern University. Publication: Comparative Evaluation of Synthetic Cytokines for Enhancing Production and Performance of NK92 Cell-Based Therapies. Deol S, Donahue PS, Mitrut RE, Hammitt-Kess IJ, Ahn J, Zhang B, Leonard JN. GEN Biotechnol. 2023 Jun 1;2(3):228-246. doi: 10.1089/genbio.2023.0024. Epub 2023 Jun 19. PubMed 37363412.
Backbone
  Vector backbone: pGIPZ
  Backbone size w/o insert (bp): 12064
  Vector type: Mammalian Expression, Lentiviral
  Selectable markers: Puromycin ; and mNeonGreen
Growth in bacteria
  Bacterial resistance: Ampicillin, 100 μg/mL
  Growth temperature: 30°C
  Growth strain: NEB Stable
  Copy number: High Copy
Gene/Insert
  Gene/Insert name: 3xFLAG-tagged Neoleukin-2/15
  Species: H. sapiens (human)
  Insert size (bp): 384
  Promoter: human EF1a
  Tag / fusion protein: 3xFLAG (N terminal on insert)
  Cloning method: Restriction Enzyme; 5′ cloning site NheI (unknown if destroyed); 3′ cloning site NotI (unknown if destroyed)
  Sequencing primers: 5′ atagaagaGaAcgggaccg; 3′ cctcacattgccaaaagacg
Resource information
  A portion of this plasmid was derived from a plasmid made by: David Baker (Neoleukin-2/15 originally developed by Silva et al., 2019; PMID 30626941)
Terms and licenses: Academic/Nonprofit Terms; Industry Terms: Not Available to Industry
How to cite: pGIPZ EF1a spnull-3xFLAG-Neo2/15 IRES mNeonGreen-P2A-Puro was a gift from Joshua Leonard (Addgene plasmid # 248033 ; http://n2t.net/addgene:248033 ; RRID:Addgene_248033)
